>Addgene plasmid #40008 | EKAR2G_design2_mTFP_159_Venus_229 | depositor partial sequence | sequence record 50856 | Biosensor
CCATGGCACACCATCACCACCATCACGGGAGCGGGGAGCAGAAACTAATATCAGAGGAGGATCTTGGCTC
AGGAACCGGTAGATCTGGGCACATGGCGGACGAGGAGAAGCTGCCGCCCGGCTGGGAGAAGCGCATGAGC
CGCAGCTCAGGCCGAGTGTACTACTTCAACCACATCACTAACGCCAGCCAGTGGGAGCGGCCCAGCGGCA
ACAGCAGCAGTGGTGGCAAAAACGGGCAGGGGGAGCCTGCCAGGAAGCTGCGCATTCTGCAGTCGACTAG
GGAGCAAGGGCTTGTGGGATCCGACGGCGTGCTGAAGGGCGACGTCAAGCACAAGCTGCTGCTGGAGGGC
GGCGGCCACCACCGCGTTGACTTCAAGACCATCTACAGGGCCAAGAAGGCGGTGAAGCTGCCCGACTATC
ACTTTGTGGACCACCGCATCGAGATCCTGAACCACGACAAGGACTACAACAAGGTGACCGTTTACGAGAG
CGCCGTGGCCCGCAACTCCACCGACGGCATGGACGAGCTGTACAAGGGTGCTAGCGGAGGAATGGTGAGC
AAGGGCGAGGAGACCACAATGGGCGTAATCAAGCCCGACATGAAGATCAAGCTGAAGATGGAGGGCAACG
TGAATGGCCACGCCTTCGTGATCGAGGGCGAGGGCGAGGGCAAGCCCTACGACGGCACCAACACCATCAA
CCTGGAGGTGAAGGAGGGAGCCCCCCTGCCCTTCTCCTACGACATTCTGACCACCGCGTTCGCCTACGGC
AACAGGGCCTTCACCAAGTACCCCGACGACATCCCCAACTACTTCAAGCAGTCCTTCCCCGAGGGCTACT
CTTGGGAGCGCACCATGACCTTCGAGGACAAGGGCATCGTGAAGGTGAAGTCCGACATCTCCATGGAGGA
GGACTCCTTCATCTACGAGATACACCTCAAGGGCGAGAACTTCCCCCCCAACGGCCCCGTGATGCAGAAG
AAGACCACCGGCTGGGACGCCTCCACCGAGAGGATGTACGTGCGCTCCGGAACTTCTGGTTCTGGTAAAC
CTGGTTCTGGTGAAGGTTCTACTAAAGCGGCCGCCATGATCACTCTCGGCATGGACGAGCTGTACAAGGG
TGGCAGCGGTGGCATGGTGAGCAAGGGCGAGGAGCTGTTCACCGGGGTGGTGCCCATCCTGGTCGAGCTG
GACGGCGACGTAAACGGCCACAAGTTCAGCGTGTCCGGCGAGGGCGAGGGCGATGCCACCTACGGCAAGC
TGACCCTGAAGCTGATCTGCACCACCGGCAAGCTGCCCGTGCCCTGGCCCACCCTCGTGACCACCCTGGG
CTACGGCCTGATGTGCTTCGCCCGCTACCCCGACCACATGAAGCAGCACGACTTCTTCAAGTCCGCCATG
CCCGAAGGCTACGTCCAGGAGCGCACCATCTTCTTCAAGGACGACGGCAACTACAAGACCCGCGCCGAGG
TGAAGTTCGAGGGCGACACCCTGGTGAACCGCATCGAGCTGAAGGGCATCGACTTCAAGGAGGACGGCAA
CATCCTGGGGCACAAGCTGGAGTACAACTACAACAGCCACAACGTCTATATCACCGCCGACAAGCAGAAG
AACGGCATCAAGGCCAACTTCAAGATCCGCCACAACATCGAGGACGGCGGCGTGCAGCTCGCCGACCACT
ACCAGCAGAACACCCCCATCGGCGACGGCCCCGTGCTGCTGCCCGACAACCACTACCTGAGCTACCAGTC
CGCCCTGAGCAAAGACCCCAACGAGAAGCGCGATCACATGGTCCTGCTGGAGTTCGTGACCGCCGCCGGG
GGTACCGCTGACCAACTGACTGAAGAGTGGTCGACGGTACAGCGGACCGCGCCTGACGTACCACGTACAC
CAGTAGGAAAGGCAAAGCTTTCATTCCAATTCCCGCGGGCGCGGGATATCCTTCAAAAAAAACTTGAAGA
ACTTGAACTTGACGAATGAGATATCTGACTCGAG
