>Addgene plasmid #40008 | EKAR2G_design2_mTFP_159_Venus_229 | addgene partial sequence | sequence record 54694 | pTriExUP
ATACGACTCACTATAGGGGAATTGTGAGCGGATAACAATTCCCCGGAGTTAATCCGGGACCTTTAATTCA
ACCCAACACAATATATTATAGTTAAATAAGAATTATTATCAAATCATTTGTATATTAATTAAAATACTAT
ACTGTAAATTACATTTTATTTACAATCAAAGGAGATATACCATGGCACACCATCACCACCATCACGGGAG
CGGGGAGCAGAAACTAATATCAGAGGAGGATCTTGGCTCAGGAACCGGTAGATCTGGGCACATGGCGGAC
GAGGAGAAGCTGCCGCCCGGCTGGGAGAAGCGCATGAGCCGCAGCTCAGGCCGAGTGTACTACTTCAACC
ACATCACTAACGCCAGCCAGTGGGAGCGGCCCAGCGGCAACAGCAGCAGTGGTGGCAAAAACGGGCAGGG
GGAGCCTGCCAGGAAGCTGCGCATTCTGCAGTCGACTAGGGAGCAAGGGCTTGTGGGATCCGACGGCGTG
CTGAAGGGCGACGTCAAGCACAAGCTGCTGCTGGAGGGCGGCGGCCACCACCGCGTTGACTTCAAGACCA
TCTACAGGGCCAAGAAGGCGGTGAAGCTGCCCGACTATCACTTTGTGGACCACCGCATCGAGATCCTGAA
CCACGACAAGGACTACAACAAGGTGACCGTTTACGAGAGCGCCGTGGCCCGCAACTCCACCGACGGCATG
GACGAGCTGTACAAGGGTGCTAGCGGAGGAATGGTGAGCAAGGGCGAGGAGACCACAATGGGCGTAATCA
AGCCCGACATGAAGATCAAGCTGAAGATGGAGGGCAACGTGAATGGCCACGCCTTCGTGATCGAGGGCGA
GGGCGAGGGCAAGCCC
