>Addgene plasmid #40008 | EKAR2G_design2_mTFP_159_Venus_229 | addgene partial sequence | sequence record 54796 | pTriExDOWN 5'-TCGATCTCAGTGGTATTTGTG-3'
ACCACCTTCTGATAGGCAGCCTGCACCTGAGGTTAATCACTTAGTGATGGTGATGGTGATGGTGGTGCTC
GAGTCAGATATCTCATTCGTCAAGTTCAAGTTCTTCAAGTTTTTTTTGAAGGATATCCCGCGCCCGCGGG
AATTGGAATGAAAGCTTTGCCTTTCCTACTGGTGTACGTGGTACGTCAGGCGCGGTCCGCTGTACCGTCG
ACCACTCTTCAGTCAGTTGGTCAGCGGTACCCCCGGCGGCGGTCACGAACTCCAGCAGGACCATGTGATC
GCGCTTCTCGTTGGGGTCTTTGCTCAGGGCGGACTGGTAGCTCAGGTAGTGGTTGTCGGGCAGCAGCACG
GGGCCGTCGCCGATGGGGGTGTTCTGCTGGTAGTGGTCGGCGAGCTGCACGCCGCCGTCCTCGATGTTGT
GGCGGATCTTGAAGTTGGCCTTGATGCCGTTCTTCTGCTTGTCGGCGGTGATATAGACGTTGTGGCTGTT
GTAGTTGTACTCCAGCTTGTGCCCCAGGATGTTGCCGTCCTCCTTGAAGTCGATGCCCTTCAGCTCGATG
CGGTTCACCAGGGTGTCGCCCTCGAACTTCACCTCGGCGCGGGTCTTGTAGTTGCCGTCGTCCTTGAAGA
AGATGGTGCGCTCCTGGACGTAGCCTTCGGGCATGGCGGACTTGAAGAAGTCGTGCTGCTTCATGTGGTC
GGGGTAGCGGGCGAAGCACATCAGGCCGTAGCCCAGGGTGGTCACGAGGGTGGGCCAGGGCACGGGCAGC
TTGCCGGTGGTGCAGATCAGCTTCAGGGTCAGCTTGCCGTAGGTGGCATCGCCCTCGCCCTCGCCGGACA
CGCTGAACTTGTGGCCGTTTACGTCGCCGTCCAGCTCGACCAGGATGGGCACCACCCCGGTGAACAGCTC
CTCGCCCTTGCTCACCATGCCACCGTGCCACCC
