>Addgene plasmid #40008 | EKAR2G_design2_mTFP_159_Venus_229 | addgene partial sequence | sequence record 55453 | EGFP-N 5'-CGTCGCCGTCCAGCTCGACCAG-3'
TCGCCCTTGCTCACCATGCCACCGCTGCCACCCTTGTACAGCTCGTCCATGCCGAGAGTGATCATGGCGG
CCGCTTTAGTAGAACCTTCACCAGAACCAGGTTTACCAGAACCAGAAGTTCCGGAGCGCACGTACATCCT
CTCGGTGGAGGCGTCCCAGCCGGTGGTCTTCTTCTGCATCACGGGGCCGTTGGGGGGGAAGTTCTCGCCC
TTGAGGTGTATCTCGTAGATGAAGGAGTCCTCCTCCATGGAGATGTCGGACTTCACCTTCACGATGCCCT
TGTCCTCGAAGGTCATGGTGCGCTCCCAAGAGTAGCCCTCGGGGAAGGACTGCTTGAAGTAGTTGGGGAT
GTCGTCGGGGTACTTGGTGAAGGCCCTGTTGCCGTAGGCGAACGCGGTGGTCAGAATGTCGTAGGAGAAG
GGCAGGGGGGCTCCCTCCTTCACCTCCAGGTTGATGGTGTTGGTGCCGTCGTAGGGCTTGCCCTCGCCCT
CGCCCTCGATCACGAAGGCGTGGCCATTCACGTTGCCCTCCATCTTCAGCTTGATCTTCATGTCGGGCTT
GATTACGCCCATTGTGGTCTCCTCGCCCTTGCTCACCATTCCTCCGCTAGCACCCTTGTACAGCTCGTCC
ATGCCGTCGGTGGAGTTGCGGGCCACGGCGCTCTCGTAAACGGTCACCTTGTTGTAGTCCTTGTCGTGGT
TCAGGATCTCGATGCGGTGGTCCACAAAGTGATAGTCGGGCAGCTTCACCGCCTTCTTGGCCCTGTAGAT
GGTCTTGAAGTCAACGCGGTGGTGGCCGCCGCCCTCCAGCAGCAGCTTGTGCTTGACGTCGCCCTTCAGC
ACGCCGTCGGATCCCACAAGCCCTTGCTCCCTAGTCGACTGCAGAATGCGCAGCTTCCTGGCAGGCTCCC
CCTGCCCGTTTT
