[The description below was written by a language model from this plasmid's Addgene catalogue record.]
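Description:
EKAR2G_design2_mTFP_159_Venus_229 is a roughly 6.9 kb expression plasmid built on the Novagen pTriEx4 backbone (about 4.9 kb without insert), a multi-host vector catalogued for expression in mammalian, bacterial and insect cells. It is maintained in E. coli as a high-copy plasmid under ampicillin selection. No feature table accompanies the record, so the origin of replication and the backbone's other regulatory elements are not itemised. The only promoter listed for the insert is CMV, which drives strong constitutive expression in mammalian cells.

The payload is a synthetic insert of about 2 kb encoding an ERK activity reporter, cloned between PacI and XhoI sites that both remain intact, and carrying an N-terminal His-Myc tag for purification and immunodetection. It is a genetically encoded FRET biosensor. As the name indicates, it pairs mTFP as donor with Venus as acceptor. The numbers 159 and 229 probably denote particular variants of the two fluorescent proteins (for example circular permutation or truncation positions), and "design2" one of several sensor topologies, but the record does not define these terms. Part of the construct derives from an earlier published ERK sensor (EKAR). In sensors of this class, phosphorylation of a substrate module by ERK triggers an intramolecular conformational change that alters energy transfer between the fluorophores. The internal sensing domains are not listed here.

The plasmid belongs to a toolkit for generating and optimising sensitive FRET biosensors, and it is suited to ratiometric live-cell imaging of ERK signalling dynamics in space and time.
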