Addgene plasmid #40008: EKAR2G_design2_mTFP_159_Venus_229
Depositing lab: Olivier Pertz. Depositing organization: University of Basel. Publication: A Versatile Toolkit to Produce Sensitive FRET Biosensors to Visualize Signaling in Time and Space. Fritz RD, Letzelter M, Reimann A, Martin K, Fusco L, Ritsma L, Ponsioen B, Fluri E, Schulte-Merker S, van Rheenen J, Pertz O. Sci Signal. 2013 Jul 23;6(285):rs12. doi: 10.1126/scisignal.2004135. PubMed 23882122.
Backbone
  Vector backbone: pTriEx4
  Backbone manufacturer: Novagen
  Backbone size w/o insert (bp): 4900
  Total vector size (bp): 6900
  Vector type: Mammalian Expression, Bacterial Expression, Insect Expression
Growth in bacteria
  Bacterial resistance: Ampicillin, 100 μg/mL
  Growth temperature: 37°C
  Growth strain: Top10
  Copy number: High Copy
Gene/Insert
  Gene/Insert name: Erk activity reporter
  Species: Synthetic
  Insert size (bp): 1994
  Promoter: CMV
  Tag / fusion protein: His-Myc (N terminal on insert)
  Cloning method: Restriction Enzyme; 5′ cloning site PacI (not destroyed); 3′ cloning site XhoI (not destroyed)
  Sequencing primers: 5′ ctggttattgtgctgtctc; 3′ tcagtggtatttgtga
Resource information
  A portion of this plasmid was derived from a plasmid made by: Karel Svoboda, Janelia Farm Research Campus, Howard Hughes Medical Institute, Ashburn
Terms and licenses: Academic/Nonprofit Terms; Industry Terms: Not Available to Industry
Depositor comments: A genetically encoded fluorescent sensor of ERK activity. 2008. PNAS 205(49)
How to cite: EKAR2G_design2_mTFP_159_Venus_229 was a gift from Olivier Pertz (Addgene plasmid # 40008 ; http://n2t.net/addgene:40008 ; RRID:Addgene_40008)
